Addgene plasmid #211818: pEJS-HZ100 AAV-SpABE8e-C_terminus-tracrRNA
Purpose: AAV vector expressing C-terminus of SpCas9-ABE8e with tracrRNA
Depositing lab: Erik Sontheimer. Depositing organization: University of Massachusetts, Worcester. Publication: Self-delivering, chemically modified CRISPR RNAs for AAV co-delivery and genome editing in vivo. Zhang H, Kelly K, Lee J, Echeverria D, Cooper D, Panwala R, Amrani N, Chen Z, Gaston N, Wagh A, Newby GA, Xie J, Liu DR, Gao G, Wolfe SA, Khvorova A, Watts JK, Sontheimer EJ. Nucleic Acids Res. 2023 Nov 30:gkad1125. doi: 10.1093/nar/gkad1125. PubMed 38033325.
Backbone
  Vector backbone: AAV backbone
  Backbone size w/o insert (bp): 3097
  Total vector size (bp): 7332
  Vector type: Mammalian Expression, AAV
Growth in bacteria
  Bacterial resistance: Ampicillin, 100 μg/mL
  Growth temperature: 30°C
  Growth strain: NEB Stable
  Copy number: Unknown
Gene/Insert
  Gene/Insert name: C-terminus of SpCas9-ABE8e and tracrRNA
  Species: Synthetic
  Insert size (bp): 4230
  Promoter: chicken β-actin promoter and U6 promoter
  Cloning method: Gibson Cloning
  Sequencing primers: 5′ agggtacccgttacataacttac; 3′ ggccgcgagggcctatttcccatga
Terms and licenses: Academic/Nonprofit Terms; Industry Terms: Not Available to Industry
Depositor comments: Please visit https://doi.org/10.1101/2023.03.20.533459 for bioRxiv preprint.
How to cite: pEJS-HZ100 AAV-SpABE8e-C_terminus-tracrRNA was a gift from Erik Sontheimer (Addgene plasmid # 211818 ; http://n2t.net/addgene:211818 ; RRID:Addgene_211818)
