[The description below was written by a language model from this plasmid's Addgene catalogue record and pLannotate feature annotations shown in this document.]
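Description:
pEJS-HZ100 AAV-SpABE8e-C_terminus-tracrRNA is a 7.3 kb AAV transfer plasmid for mammalian expression, carrying one half of a split SpCas9-based adenine base editor (ABE8e) together with a tracrRNA expression unit. The payload lies between two AAV2 inverted terminal repeats, which allow the intervening DNA to be packaged into recombinant AAV particles when replication and capsid functions are supplied in trans. The bacterial backbone provides a high-copy ColE1/pUC-type origin, an f1 origin, and a β-lactamase gene for ampicillin selection, along with remnants of lac regulatory and lacZα sequences. The use of a recombination-deficient propagation strain is consistent with the instability typical of ITR-containing plasmids.

Within the ITRs there are two divergently oriented cassettes. A Pol II unit uses a CMV enhancer, chicken β-actin promoter and hybrid CBA/MVM intron to drive the C-terminal portion of Streptococcus pyogenes Cas9, followed by truncated WPRE fragments that enhance transcript expression and a bovine growth hormone polyadenylation signal. The annotation leaves some sequence unassigned on either side of the Cas9 fragment. The record does not say what lies there, nor how the two editor halves are rejoined, so the reconstitution mechanism and the partner N-terminal vector are not documented here. On the opposite strand, a human U6 Pol III promoter transcribes an S. pyogenes tracrRNA rather than a full single-guide RNA.

Since only the tracrRNA is vector-encoded, the targeting crRNA must be supplied separately. The associated publication title indicates the intended use is in vivo genome editing, in which AAV-delivered effector components are combined with self-delivering, chemically modified crRNAs.
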