Features (pLannotate 1.2.2; 20 found; start..end, strand, type, name):
     33..273     +  promoter       U6 promoter: RNA polymerase III promoter for human U6 snRNA
    283..346     +  misc_RNA       tracrRNA (fragment): trans-activating CRISPR RNA for the Streptococcus pyogenes CRISPR/Cas9 system
    360..584     -  polyA_signal   bGH poly(A) signal: bovine growth hormone polyadenylation signal
    588..670     -  misc_feature   WPRE (fragment): woodchuck hepatitis virus posttranscriptional regulatory element
    676..833     -  misc_feature   WPRE (fragment): woodchuck hepatitis virus posttranscriptional regulatory element
    912..3292    -  CDS            Cas9(C) (fragment): C-terminal portion of Streptococcus pyogenes Cas9 (Zetsche et al., 2015)
   3472..3699    -  intron         hybrid intron: hybrid between chicken β-actin (CBA) and minute virus of mice (MMV) introns (Gray et al., 2011)
   3700..3977    -  promoter       chicken β-actin promoter: No description available
   3979..4264    -  enhancer       CMV enhancer: human cytomegalovirus immediate early enhancer; contains an 18-bp deletion relative to the standard CMV enhancer
   4287..4417    +  repeat_region  AAV2 ITR (fragment): inverted terminal repeat of adeno-associated virus serotype 2 inverted
   4467..4483    -  protein_bind   lac operator: The lac repressor binds to the lac operator to inhibit transcription in E. coli. This inhibition can be relieved by adding lactose or isopropyl-β-D-thiogalactopyranoside (IPTG). lac repressor encoded by lacI
   4491..4521    -  promoter       lac promoter: promoter for the E. coli lac operon
   4536..4557    -  protein_bind   CAP binding site: CAP binding activates transcription in the presence of cAMP. E. coli catabolite activator protein
   4570..4662    -  CDS            lacI (fragment): lac repressor; lacI; The lac repressor binds to the lac operator to inhibit transcription in E. coli. This inhibition can be relieved by adding lactose or isopropyl-β-D-thiogalactopyranoside (IPTG).
   4845..5433    -  rep_origin     ori: high-copy-number ColE1/pMB1/pBR322/pUC origin of replication
   5604..6464    -  CDS            AmpR: β-lactamase; bla; confers resistance to ampicillin, carbenicillin, and related antibiotics
   6465..6569    -  promoter       AmpR promoter: bla
   6622..7050    -  rep_origin     f1 ori (sequence partly withheld): f1 bacteriophage origin of replication; arrow indicates direction of (+) strand synthesis
   7055..7212    -  CDS            lacZα (fragment): LacZα fragment of β-galactosidase; lacZ fragment
   7226..24      -  repeat_region  AAV2 ITR (fragment) (across the origin): inverted terminal repeat of adeno-associated virus serotype 2 inverted
>Addgene plasmid #211818 | pEJS-HZ100 AAV-SpABE8e-C_terminus-tracrRNA | addgene full sequence | sequence record 418387 | Addgene NGS Result
CCAACTCCATCACTAGGGGTTCCTGCGGCCGCGAGGGCCTATTTCCCATGATTCCTTCATATTTGCATAT
ACGATACAAGGCTGTTAGAGAGATAATTAGAATTAATTTGACTGTAAACACAAAGATATTAGTACAAAAT
ACGTGACGTAGAAAGTAATAATTTCTTGGGTAGTTTGCAGTTTTAAAATTATGTTTTAAAATGGACTATC
ATATGCTTACCGTAACTTGAAAGTATTTCGATTTCTTGGCTTTATATATCTTGTGGAAAGGACGAAACAC
CGAGCATAGCAAGTTAAAATAAGGCTAGTCCGTTATCAACTTGAAAAAGTGGCACCGAGTCGGTGCTTTT
TTTCTCGAGCCATAGAGCCCACCGCATCCCCAGCATGCCTGCTATTGTCTTCCCAATCCTCCCCCTTGCT
GTCCTGCCCCACCCCACCCCCCAGAATAGAATGACACCTACTCAGACAATGCGATGCAATTTCCTCATTT
TATTAGGAAAGGACAGTGGGAGTGGCACCTTCCAGGGTCAAGGAAGGCACGGGGGAGGGGCAAACAACAG
ATGGCTGGCAACTAGAAGGCACAGTCGCACCACGGAATTGTCAGTGCCCAACAGCCGAGCCCCTGTCCAG
CAGCGGGCAAGGCAGGCGGCGATGAGTTCCGCCGTGGCAAGAACTAACCAGGATTTATACAAGGAGGAGA
AAATGAAAGCCATACGGGAAGCAATAGCATGATACAAAGGCATTAAAGCAGCGTATCCACATAGCGTAAA
AGGAGCAACATAGTTAAGAATACCAGTCAATCTTTCACAAATTTTGTAATCCAGAGGTTGATTATCAGAT
CTTAGACTTTCCTCTTCTTCTTGGGCTCGAATTCGCTGCCGTCGGCGGTTCTTTTTGAGCCGCCAGAGTC
ACCTCCCAGCTGAGACAGGTCGATCCGTGTCTCGTACAGGCCGGTGATGCTCTGGTGGATCAGGGTGGCG
TCCAGCACCTCTTTGGTGCTGGTGTACCTCTTCCGGTCGATGGTGGTGTCAAAGTACTTGAAGGCGGCAG
GGGCTCCCAGATTGGTCAGGGTAAACAGGTGGATGATATTCTCGGCCTGCTCTCTGATGGGCTTATCCCG
GTGCTTGTTGTAGGCGGACAGCACTTTGTCCAGATTAGCGTCGGCCAGGATCACTCTCTTGGAGAACTCG
CTGATCTGCTCGATGATCTCGTCCAGGTAGTGCTTGTGCTGTTCCACAAACAGCTGTTTCTGCTCATTAT
CCTCGGGGGAGCCCTTCAGCTTCTCATAGTGGCTGGCCAGGTACAGGAAGTTCACATATTTGGAGGGCAG
GGCCAGTTCGTTTCCCTTCTGCAGTTCGCCGGCAGAGGCCAGCATTCTCTTCCGGCCGTTTTCCAGCTCG
AACAGGGAGTACTTAGGCAGCTTGATGATCAGGTCCTTTTTCACTTCTTTGTAGCCCTTGGCTTCCAGAA
AGTCGATGGGATTCTTCTCGAAGCTGCTTCTTTCCATGATGGTGATCCCCAGCAGCTCTTTCACACTCTT
CAGTTTCTTGGACTTGCCCTTTTCCACTTTGGCCACCACCAGCACAGAATAGGCCACGGTGGGGCTGTCG
AAGCCGCCGTACTTCTTAGGGTCCCAGTCCTTCTTTCTGGCGATCAGCTTATCGCTGTTCCTCTTGGGCA
GGATAGACTCTTTGCTGAAGCCGCCTGTCTGCACCTCGGTCTTTTTCACGATATTCACTTGGGGCATGCT
CAGCACTTTCCGCACGGTGGCAAAATCCCGGCCCTTATCCCACACGATCTCCCCGGTTTCGCCGTTTGTC
TCGATCAGAGGCCGCTTCCGGATCTCGCCGTTGGCCAGGGTAATCTCGGTCTTGAAAAAGTTCATGATGT
TGCTGTAGAAGAAGTACTTGGCGGTAGCCTTGCCGATTTCCTGCTCGCTCTTGGCGATCATCTTCCGCAC
GTCGTACACCTTGTAGTCGCCGTACACGAACTCGCTTTCCAGCTTAGGGTACTTTTTGATCAGGGCGGTT
CCCACGACGGCGTTCAGGTAGGCGTCGTGGGCGTGGTGGTAGTTGTTGATCTCGCGCACTTTGTAAAACT
GGAAATCCTTCCGGAAATCGGACACCAGCTTGGACTTCAGGGTGATCACTTTCACTTCCCGGATCAGCTT
GTCATTCTCGTCGTACTTAGTGTTCATCCGGGAGTCCAGGATCTGTGCCACGTGCTTTGTGATCTGCCGG
GTTTCCACCAGCTGTCTCTTGATGAAGCCGGCCTTATCCAGTTCGCTCAGGCCGCCTCTCTCGGCCTTGG
TCAGATTGTCGAACTTTCTCTGGGTAATCAGCTTGGCGTTCAGCAGCTGCCGCCAGTAGTTCTTCATCTT
CTTCACGACCTCTTCGGAGGGCACGTTGTCGCTCTTGCCCCGGTTCTTGTCGCTTCTGGTCAGCACCTTG
TTGTCGATGGAGTCGTCCTTCAGAAAGCTCTGAGGCACGATATGGTCCACATCGTAGTCGGACAGCCGGT
TGATGTCCAGTTCCTGGTCCACGTACATATCCCGCCCATTCTGCAGGTAGTACAGGTACAGCTTCTCGTT
CTGCAGCTGGGTGTTTTCCACGGGGTGTTCTTTCAGGATCTGGCTGCCCAGCTCTTTGATGCCCTCTTCG
ATCCGCTTCATTCTCTCGCGGCTGTTCTTCTGTCCCTTCTGGGTGGTCTGGTTCTCTCTGGCCATTTCGA
TCACGATGTTCTCGGGCTTGTGCCGGCCCATCACTTTCACGAGCTCGTCCACCACCTTCACTGTCTGCAG
GATGCCCTTCTTAATGGCGGGGCTGCCGGCCAGATTGGCAATGTGCTCGTGCAGGCTATCGCCCTGGCCG
GACACCTGGGCTTTCTGGATGTCCTCTTTAAAGGTCAGGCTGTCGTCGTGGATCAGCTGCATGAAGTTTC
TGTTGGCGAAGCCGTCGGACTTCAGGAAATCCAGGATTGTCTTGCCGGACTGCTTGTCCCGGATGCCGTT
GATCAGCTTCCGGCTCAGCCTGCCCCAGCCGGTGTATCTCCGCCGCTTCAGCTGCTTCATCACTTTGTCG
TCGAACAGGTGGGCATAGGTTTTCAGCCGTTCCTCGATCATCTCTCTGTCCTCAAACAGTGTCAGGGTCA
GCACGATATCTTCCAGAATGTCCTCGTTTTCCTCATTGTCCAGGAAGTCCTTGTCCTTGATAATTTTCAG
CAGATCGTGGTATGTGCCCAGGGAGGCGTTGAACCGATCTTCCACGCCGGAGATTTCCACGGAGTCGAAG
CAATTGCTGGCGATAAAGCCATTCTTCAGGGCGAAGTTGTGATCCCGCTCCACGCCGATGTCGTACACGT
TCTGCTTTCCCAGGTATTTCCGTGTAGCAATCTTGATGACTTTCCGCTTCTTCTTTGGTGACTCGAACTC
GCTTCCATCGGCTGTCCGTTTCATGGTGGCACCGGTCCAACCTGAAAAAAAGTGATTTCAGGCAGGTGCT
CCAGGTAATTAAACATTAATACCCCACCAACCAACCATCCCTTAAACCCTTACCTCTTGCTCAGCTAATT
ACAGCCCGGAGGAGAAGGGCCGTCCCGCCCGCTCACCTGTGGGAGTAACGCGGTCAGTCAGAGCCGGGGC
GGGCGGCGCGAGGCGGCGGCGGAGCGGGGCACGGGGCGAAGGCAGCGCGCAGCGACTCCCGCCCGCCGCG
CGCTTCGCTTTTTATAGGGCCGCCGCCGCCGCCGCCTCGCCATAAAAGGAAACTTTCGGAGCGCGCCGCT
CTGATTGGCTGCCGCCGCACCTCTCCGCCTCGCCCCGCCCCGCCCCTCGCCCCGCCCCGCCCCGCCTGGC
GCGCGCCCCCCCCCCCCCCCCGCCCCCATCGCTGCACAAAATAATTAAAAAATAAATAAATACAAAATTG
GGGGTGGGGAGGGGGGGGAGATGGGGAGAGTGAAGCAGAACGTGGGGCTCACCTCGACCATGGTAATAGC
GATGACTAATACGTAGATGTACTGCCAAGTAGGAAAGTCCCATAAGGTCATGTACTGGGCACAATGCCAG
GCGGGCCATTTACCGTCATTGACGTCAATAGGGGGCGTACTTGGCATATGATACACTTGATGTACTGCCA
AGTGGGCAGTTTACCGTAAATACTCCACCCATTGACGTCAATGGAAAGTCCCTATTGGCGTTACTATTGA
CGTCAATGGGCGGGGGTCGTTGGGCGGTCAGCCAGGCGGGCCATTTACCGTAAGTTATGTAACGGGTACC
CTGATCTAGAGGCCGCAGGAACCCCTAGTGATGGAGTTGGCCACTCCCTCTCTGCGCGCTCGCTCGCTCA
CTGAGGCCGGGCGACCAAAGGTCGCCCGACGCCCGGGCTTTGCCCGGGCGGCCTCAGTGAGCGAGCGAGC
GCGCAGCCTTAATTAAATCTGGCGTAATCATGGTCATAGCTGTTTCCTGTGTGAAATTGTTATCCGCTCA
CAATTCCACACAACATACGAGCCGGAAGCATAAAGTGTAAAGCCTGGGGTGCCTAATGAGTGAGCTAACT
CACATTAATTGCGTTGCGCTCACTGCCCGCTTTCCAGTCGGGAAACCTGTCGTGCCAGCTGCATTAATGA
ATCGGCCAACGCGCGGGGAGAGGCGGTTTGCGTATTGGGCGCTCTTCCGCTTCCTCGCTCACTGACTCGC
TGCGCTCGGTCGTTCGGCTGCGGCGAGCGGTATCAGCTCACTCAAAGGCGGTAATACGGTTATCCACAGA
ATCAGGGGATAACGCAGGAAAGAACATGTGAGCAAAAGGCCAGCAAAAGGCCAGGAACCGTAAAAAGGCC
GCGTTGCTGGCGTTTTTCCATAGGCTCCGCCCCCCTGACGAGCATCACAAAAATCGACGCTCAAGTCAGA
GGTGGCGAAACCCGACAGGACTATAAAGATACCAGGCGTTTCCCCCTGGAAGCTCCCTCGTGCGCTCTCC
TGTTCCGACCCTGCCGCTTACCGGATACCTGTCCGCCTTTCTCCCTTCGGGAAGCGTGGCGCTTTCTCAT
AGCTCACGCTGTAGGTATCTCAGTTCGGTGTAGGTCGTTCGCTCCAAGCTGGGCTGTGTGCACGAACCCC
CCGTTCAGCCCGACCGCTGCGCCTTATCCGGTAACTATCGTCTTGAGTCCAACCCGGTAAGACACGACTT
ATCGCCACTGGCAGCAGCCACTGGTAACAGGATTAGCAGAGCGAGGTATGTAGGCGGTGCTACAGAGTTC
TTGAAGTGGTGGCCTAACTACGGCTACACTAGAAGAACAGTATTTGGTATCTGCGCTCTGCTGAAGCCAG
TTACCTTCGGAAAAAGAGTTGGTAGCTCTTGATCCGGCAAACAAACCACCGCTGGTAGCGGTGGTTTTTT
TGTTTGCAAGCAGCAGATTACGCGCAGAAAAAAAGGATCTCAAGAAGATCCTTTGATCTTTTCTACGGGG
TCTGACGCTCAGTGGAACGAAAACTCACGTTAAGGGATTTTGGTCATGAGATTATCAAAAAGGATCTTCA
CCTAGATCCTTTTAAATTAAAAATGAAGTTTTAAATCAATCTAAAGTATATATGAGTAAACTTGGTCTGA
CAGTTACCAATGCTTAATCAGTGAGGCACCTATCTCAGCGATCTGTCTATTTCGTTCATCCATAGTTGCC
TGACTCCCCGTCGTGTAGATAACTACGATACGGGAGGGCTTACCATCTGGCCCCAGTGCTGCAATGATAC
CGCGAGACCCACGCTCACCGGCTCCAGATTTATCAGCAATAAACCAGCCAGCCGGAAGGGCCGAGCGCAG
AAGTGGTCCTGCAACTTTATCCGCCTCCATCCAGTCTATTAATTGTTGCCGGGAAGCTAGAGTAAGTAGT
TCGCCAGTTAATAGTTTGCGCAACGTTGTTGCCATTGCTACAGGCATCGTGGTGTCACGCTCGTCGTTTG
GTATGGCTTCATTCAGCTCCGGTTCCCAACGATCAAGGCGAGTTACATGATCCCCCATGTTGTGCAAAAA
AGCGGTTAGCTCCTTCGGTCCTCCGATCGTTGTCAGAAGTAAGTTGGCCGCAGTGTTATCACTCATGGTT
ATGGCAGCACTGCATAATTCTCTTACTGTCATGCCATCCGTAAGATGCTTTTCTGTGACTGGTGAGTACT
CAACCAAGTCATTCTGAGAATAGTGTATGCGGCGACCGAGTTGCTCTTGCCCGGCGTCAATACGGGATAA
TACCGCGCCACATAGCAGAACTTTAAAAGTGCTCATCATTGGAAAACGTTCTTCGGGGCGAAAACTCTCA
AGGATCTTACCGCTGTTGAGATCCAGTTCGATGTAACCCACTCGTGCACCCAACTGATCTTCAGCATCTT
TTACTTTCACCAGCGTTTCTGGGTGAGCAAAAACAGGAAGGCAAAATGCCGCAAAAAAGGGAATAAGGGC
GACACGGAAATGTTGAATACTCATACTCTTCCTTTTTCAATATTATTGAAGCATTTATCAGGGTTATTGT
CTCATGAGCGGATACATATTTGAATGTATTTAGAAAAATAAACAAATAGGGGTTCCGCGCACATTTCCCC
GAAAAGTGCCACCTAAATTGTAAGCGTTAATATTTTGTTAAAATTCGCGTTAAATTTTTGTTAAATCAGC
TCATTTTTTAACCAATAGGCCGAAATCGGCAAAATCCCTTATAAATCAAAAGAATAGACCGAGATAGGGT
[37 nt withheld, positions 6721-6757]
AAAGAACGTGGACTCCAACGTCAAAGG
[49 nt withheld, positions 6785-6833]
T
[91 nt withheld, positions 6835-6925]
G
[124 nt withheld, positions 6927-7050]
CCCATTCGCCATTCAGGCTGCGCAACTGTTGGGAAGGGCGATCGGTGCGGGCCTCTTCGCTATTACGCCA
GCTGGCGAAAGGGGGATGTGCTGCAAGGCGATTAAGTTGGGTAACGCCAGGGTTTTCCCAGTCACGACGT
TGTAAAACGACGGCCAGTGAATTAGGTTAATTAAGGCTGCGCGCTCGCTCGCTCACTGAGGCCGCCCGGG
CAAAGCCCGGGCGTCGGGCGACCTTTGGTCGCCCGGCCTCAGTGAGCGAGCGAGCGCGCAGAGAGGGAGT
GG
